>Addgene plasmid #232366 | pGL3_RAD51B | addgene full sequence | sequence record 466712 | Addgene NGS Result
CCCTTCGGGAAGCGTGGCGCTTTCTCATAGCTCACGCTGTAGGTATCTCAGTTCGGTGTAGGTCGTTCGC
TCCAAGCTGGGCTGTGTGCACGAACCCCCCGTTCAGCCCGACCGCTGCGCCTTATCCGGTAACTATCGTC
TTGAGTCCAACCCGGTAAGACACGACTTATCGCCACTGGCAGCAGCCACTGGTAACAGGATTAGCAGAGC
GAGGTATGTAGGCGGTGCTACAGAGTTCTTGAAGTGGTGGCCTAACTACGGCTACACTAGAAGAACAGTA
TTTGGTATCTGCGCTCTGCTGAAGCCAGTTACCTTCGGAAAAAGAGTTGGTAGCTCTTGATCCGGCAAAC
AAACCACCGCTGGTAGCGGTGGTTTTTTTGTTTGCAAGCAGCAGATTACGCGCAGAAAAAAAGGATCTCA
AGAAGATCCTTTGATCTTTTCTACGGGGTCTGACGCTCAGTGGAACGAAAACTCACGTTAAGGGATTTTG
GTCATGAGATTATCAAAAAGGATCTTCACCTAGATCCTTTTAAATTAAAAATGAAGTTTTAAATCAATCT
AAAGTATATATGAGTAAACTTGGTCTGACAGTTACCAATGCTTAATCAGTGAGGCACCTATCTCAGCGAT
CTGTCTATTTCGTTCATCCATAGTTGCCTGACTCCCCGTCGTGTAGATAACTACGATACGGGAGGGCTTA
CCATCTGGCCCCAGTGCTGCAATGATACCGCGAGACCCACGCTCACCGGCTCCAGATTTATCAGCAATAA
ACCAGCCAGCCGGAAGGGCCGAGCGCAGAAGTGGTCCTGCAACTTTATCCGCCTCCATCCAGTCTATTAA
TTGTTGCCGGGAAGCTAGAGTAAGTAGTTCGCCAGTTAATAGTTTGCGCAACGTTGTTGCCATTGCTACA
GGCATCGTGGTGTCACGCTCGTCGTTTGGTATGGCTTCATTCAGCTCCGGTTCCCAACGATCAAGGCGAG
TTACATGATCCCCCATGTTGTGCAAAAAAGCGGTTAGCTCCTTCGGTCCTCCGATCGTTGTCAGAAGTAA
GTTGGCCGCAGTGTTATCACTCATGGTTATGGCAGCACTGCATAATTCTCTTACTGTCATGCCATCCGTA
AGATGCTTTTCTGTGACTGGTGAGTACTCAACCAAGTCATTCTGAGAATAGTGTATGCGGCGACCGAGTT
GCTCTTGCCCGGCGTCAATACGGGATAATACCGCGCCACATAGCAGAACTTTAAAAGTGCTCATCATTGG
AAAACGTTCTTCGGGGCGAAAACTCTCAAGGATCTTACCGCTGTTGAGATCCAGTTCGATGTAACCCACT
CGTGCACCCAACTGATCTTCAGCATCTTTTACTTTCACCAGCGTTTCTGGGTGAGCAAAAACAGGAAGGC
AAAATGCCGCAAAAAAGGGAATAAGGGCGACACGGAAATGTTGAATACTCATACTCTTCCTTTTTCAATA
TTATTGAAGCATTTATCAGGGTTATTGTCTCATGAGCGGATACATATTTGAATGTATTTAGAAAAATAAA
CAAATAGGGGTTCCGCGCACATTTCCCCGAAAAGTGCCACCTG
[124 nt withheld, positions 1584-1707]
C
[91 nt withheld, positions 1709-1799]
A
[49 nt withheld, positions 1801-1849]
CCTTTGACGTTGGAGTCCACGTTCTTT
[37 nt withheld, positions 1877-1913]
ACCCTATCTCGGTCTATTCTTTTGATTTATAAGGGATTTTGCCGATTTCGGCCTATTGGTTAAAAAATGA
GCTGATTTAACAAAAATTTAACGCGAATTTTAACAAAATATTAACGCTTACAATTTGCCATTCGCCATTC
AGGCTGCGCAACTGTTGGGAAGGGCGATCGGTGCGGGCCTCTTCGCTATTACGCCAGCCCAAGCTACCAT
GATAAGTAAGTAATATTAAGGTACGGGAGGTACTTGGAGCGGCCGCAATAAAATATCTTTATTTTCATTA
CATCTGTGTGTTGGTTTTTTGTGTGAATCGATAGTACTAACATACGCTCTCCATCAAAACAAAACGAAAC
AAAACAAACTAGCAAAATAGGCTGTCCCCAGTGCAAGTGCAGGTGCCAGAACATTTCTCTATCGATAGGT
ACCGAGCTCTTACGCGTGCTAGCAAGTTCTGCATTTCACCTACCCAAGGGAGTCTGAGAGTGTGTAATTT
GGGCCAGGGCACAACAGCCCTTGGCCAGGTTGAAGTGGACAAACAAATGGAATTGGTTCCAGTTTACCAA
CCTGGCACGAATTATGTGCTGGTCAAGGAAGTGTTTTTCAAATCATGGGGAGCCACTAGTGAAAATCTAC
TGGTGCTTTGATGGTGGCCTTTGGAGATACTTTTATAATTTGAAACCATTCCCATGGCAGGCCCAGGGAG
AGGTCTTACTTTAGCCAACATGCAACATTAGGTAGAAGAAATGGGGCCTTTCTGACTGGTTTGACCTGTG
GGTGGGCCCTCTTCCACATGTCTCTAATTAGGATGCAAGAAAGAGTAGATATTCTGTGGCGACTCTCCTT
TCCTTCTCGGCTGTGAGACAGAACAACAGCGCCTTTGTGATGACCTTTACAGGGCTGTTTACATTTGGTG
ACCTGCCTGAACACTCCCGCCAGAGTGGACGCACCTCTTGGCTAATGAGGAACAGCCATGCTGTCTTTTA
CTATGGTAGACCTTGGAGGTTAAAATGAAAAATAAGAGGATCCTCTGTTGATGACTAGTCGAAGCTCGAG
ATCTGCGATCTGCATCTCAATTAGTCAGCAACCATAGTCCCGCCCCTAACTCCGCCCATCCCGCCCCTAA
CTCCGCCCAGTTCCGCCCATTCTCCGCCCCATCGCTGACTAATTTTTTTTATTTATGCAGAGGCCGAGGC
CGCCTCGGCCTCTGAGCTATTCCAGAAGTAGTGAGGAGGCTTTTTTGGAGGCCTAGGCTTTTGCAAAAAG
CTTGGCATTCCGGTACTGTTGGTAAAGCCACCATGGAAGACGCCAAAAACATAAAGAAAGGCCCGGCGCC
ATTCTATCCGCTGGAAGATGGAACCGCTGGAGAGCAACTGCATAAGGCTATGAAGAGATACGCCCTGGTT
CCTGGAACAATTGCTTTTACAGATGCACATATCGAGGTGGACATCACTTACGCTGAGTACTTCGAAATGT
CCGTTCGGTTGGCAGAAGCTATGAAACGATATGGGCTGAATACAAATCACAGAATCGTCGTATGCAGTGA
AAACTCTCTTCAATTCTTTATGCCGGTGTTGGGCGCGTTATTTATCGGAGTTGCAGTTGCGCCCGCGAAC
GACATTTATAATGAACGTGAATTGCTCAACAGTATGGGCATTTCGCAGCCTACCGTGGTGTTCGTTTCCA
AAAAGGGGTTGCAAAAAATTTTGAACGTGCAAAAAAAGCTCCCAATCATCCAAAAAATTATTATCATGGA
TTCTAAAACGGATTACCAGGGATTTCAGTCGATGTACACGTTCGTCACATCTCATCTACCTCCCGGTTTT
AATGAATACGATTTTGTGCCAGAGTCCTTCGATAGGGACAAGACAATTGCACTGATCATGAACTCCTCTG
GATCTACTGGTCTGCCTAAAGGTGTCGCTCTGCCTCATAGAACTGCCTGCGTGAGATTCTCGCATGCCAG
AGATCCTATTTTTGGCAATCAAATCATTCCGGATACTGCGATTTTAAGTGTTGTTCCATTCCATCACGGT
TTTGGAATGTTTACTACACTCGGATATTTGATATGTGGATTTCGAGTCGTCTTAATGTATAGATTTGAAG
AAGAGCTGTTTCTGAGGAGCCTTCAGGATTACAAGATTCAAAGTGCGCTGCTGGTGCCAACCCTATTCTC
CTTCTTCGCCAAAAGCACTCTGATTGACAAATACGATTTATCTAATTTACACGAAATTGCTTCTGGTGGC
GCTCCCCTCTCTAAGGAAGTCGGGGAAGCGGTTGCCAAGAGGTTCCATCTGCCAGGTATCAGGCAAGGAT
ATGGGCTCACTGAGACTACATCAGCTATTCTGATTACACCCGAGGGGGATGATAAACCGGGCGCGGTCGG
TAAAGTTGTTCCATTTTTTGAAGCGAAGGTTGTGGATCTGGATACCGGGAAAACGCTGGGCGTTAATCAA
AGAGGCGAACTGTGTGTGAGAGGTCCTATGATTATGTCCGGTTATGTAAACAATCCGGAAGCGACCAACG
CCTTGATTGACAAGGATGGATGGCTACATTCTGGAGACATAGCTTACTGGGACGAAGACGAACACTTCTT
CATCGTTGACCGCCTGAAGTCTCTGATTAAGTACAAAGGCTATCAGGTGGCTCCCGCTGAATTGGAATCC
ATCTTGCTCCAACACCCCAACATCTTCGACGCAGGTGTCGCAGGTCTTCCCGACGATGACGCCGGTGAAC
TTCCCGCCGCCGTTGTTGTTTTGGAGCACGGAAAGACGATGACGGAAAAAGAGATCGTGGATTACGTCGC
CAGTCAAGTAACAACCGCGAAAAAGTTGCGCGGAGGAGTTGTGTTTGTGGACGAAGTACCGAAAGGTCTT
ACCGGAAAACTCGACGCAAGAAAAATCAGAGAGATCCTCATAAAGGCCAAGAAGGGCGGAAAGATCGCCG
TGTAATTCTAGAGTCGGGGCGGCCGGCCGCTTCGAGCAGACATGATAAGATACATTGATGAGTTTGGACA
AACCACAACTAGAATGCAGTGAAAAAAATGCTTTATTTGTGAAATTTGTGATGCTATTGCTTTATTTGTA
ACCATTATAAGCTGCAATAAACAAGTTAACAACAACAATTGCATTCATTTTATGTTTCAGGTTCAGGGGG
AGGTGTGGGAGGTTTTTTAAAGCAAGTAAAACCTCTACAAATGTGGTAAAATCGATAAGGATCTGGATCC
GTCGACCGATGCCCTTGAGAGCCTTCAACCCAGTCAGCTCCTTCCGGTGGGCGCGGGGCATGACTATCGT
CGCCGCACTTATGACTGTCTTCTTTATCATGCAACTCGTAGGACAGGTGCCGGCAGCGCTCTTCCGCTTC
CTCGCTCACTGACTCGCTGCGCTCGGTCGTTCGGCTGCGGCGAGCGGTATCAGCTCACTCAAAGGCGGTA
ATACGGTTATCCACAGAATCAGGGGATAACGCAGGAAAGAACATGTGAGCAAAAGGCCAGCAAAAGGCCA
GGAACCGTAAAAAGGCCGCGTTGCTGGCGTTTTTCCATAGGCTCCGCCCCCCTGACGAGCATCACAAAAA
TCGACGCTCAAGTCAGAGGTGGCGAAACCCGACAGGACTATAAAGATACCAGGCGTTTCCCCCTGGAAGC
TCCCTCGTGCGCTCTCCTGTTCCGACCCTGCCGCTTACCGGATACCTGTCCGCCTTTCT
Features (pLannotate 1.2.2; 12 found; start..end, strand, type, name):
    592..1452    -  CDS            AmpR: β-lactamase; bla; confers resistance to ampicillin, carbenicillin, and related antibiotics
   1453..1557    -  promoter       AmpR promoter: bla
   1584..2012    +  rep_origin     f1 ori (sequence partly withheld): f1 bacteriophage origin of replication; arrow indicates direction of (+) strand synthesis
   2044..2111    -  CDS            lacZα (fragment): LacZα fragment of β-galactosidase; lacZ fragment
   2170..2218    +  polyA_signal   poly(A) signal: synthetic polyadenylation signal
   2232..2323    +  misc_feature   pause site: RNA polymerase II transcriptional pause signal from the human α2 globin gene
   2974..3170    +  promoter       SV40 promoter: SV40 early promoter
   3206..4858    +  CDS            luciferase: firefly luciferase; luc+; enhanced luc+ version of the luciferase gene
   4899..5020    -  polyA_signal   SV40 poly(A) signal: SV40 polyadenylation signal
   5043..5111    -  CDS            large T antigen (fragment): large T antigen from SV40 (simian virus 40)
   5133..5265    +  CDS            TcR (fragment): tetracycline efflux protein; tet; confers resistance to tetracycline
   5445..421     -  rep_origin     ori (across the origin): high-copy-number ColE1/pMB1/pBR322/pUC origin of replication
