[The description below was written by a language model from this plasmid's Addgene catalogue record and pLannotate feature annotations shown in this document.]
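Description:
pGL3_RAD51B is a firefly luciferase reporter plasmid built on the Promega pGL3 backbone and used to test the regulatory activity of a human genomic element in transfected mammalian cells. The insert is a roughly 500 bp segment from chromosome 14 (chr14:68316358-68316859), described in the record as an enhancer near RAD51B. It is therefore a non-coding candidate enhancer rather than the RAD51B coding sequence. The genome assembly for the coordinates is not given. The fragment was introduced by restriction cloning, but the sites are recorded as unknown. The feature table does not annotate the insert itself. An unannotated gap of about 650 nt lies between the upstream pause site and the SV40 promoter, which is consistent with the enhancer sitting there, although the record does not confirm this.

The reporter unit consists of the SV40 early promoter driving the enhanced luc+ firefly luciferase gene, terminated by the SV40 late poly(A) signal. This arrangement matches a promoter-containing pGL3 design, in which a cloned element is scored by how much it raises luciferase output above the basal SV40 promoter level. Upstream of the cloning region, a synthetic poly(A) signal and an RNA polymerase II transcriptional pause site from the human α2 globin gene limit read-through from the backbone that would otherwise add background signal. In E. coli the plasmid is maintained through a high-copy ColE1/pUC-type origin and selected with ampicillin via the bla gene and its promoter. An f1 origin is also present and allows single-stranded DNA production. The short lacZα, large T antigen and TcR fragments detected are backbone remnants with no functional role.
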