Addgene plasmid #232366: pGL3_RAD51B
Purpose: Enhancer near RAD51B, chr14:68316358-68316859 cloned into pGL3
Depositing lab: Joanna Wysocka. Depositing organization: Stanford University.
Backbone
  Vector backbone: pGL3 Luciferase Reporter Vector
  Backbone manufacturer: Promega
  Vector type: Luciferase
Growth in bacteria
  Bacterial resistance: Ampicillin, 100 μg/mL
  Growth temperature: 37°C
  Growth strain: DH5alpha
  Copy number: High Copy
Gene/Insert
  Gene/Insert name: RAD51B
  Species: H. sapiens (human)
  Entrez Gene: RAD51B (a.k.a. R51H2, RAD51L1, REC2)
  Cloning method: Restriction Enzyme; 5′ cloning site Unknown (unknown if destroyed)
Terms and licenses: Academic/Nonprofit Terms; Industry Terms: Not Available to Industry
How to cite: pGL3_RAD51B was a gift from Joanna Wysocka (Addgene plasmid # 232366 ; http://n2t.net/addgene:232366 ; RRID:Addgene_232366)
